>Addgene plasmid #25427 | pCMV14/3xFLAG-Pax3 | addgene partial sequence | sequence record 31125 | 25427 with hGH-pA-R
GGAGGAAACAAGCTGGAGCCAATCAACTGATGGCTTTCAACCATCTCATTCCGGGGGGATTCCCTCCCAC
CGCCATGCCGACCCTGCCAACATACCAGCTGTCGGAGACCTCTTACCAGCCCACGTCTATTCCACAAGCC
GTGTCAGATCCCAGTAGCACCGTCCACAGACCTCAGCCGCTTCCTCCGAGCACTGTACACCAAAGCACTA
TTCCTTCGAACGCAGACAGCAGCTCTGCCTACTGCCTCCCCAGCACCAGGCATGGATTTTCAAGCTATAC
AGACAGCTTTGTGCCTCCATCGGGGCCCTCCAACCCCATGAACCCCACCATCGGCAATGGCCTTTCACCT
CAGGTAATGGGACTTCTGACCAACCACGGTGGGGTACCGCACCAGCCTCAGACCGACTATGCTCTCTCCC
CTCTCACTGGGGGCCTGGAACCCACGACCACGGTGTCAGCCAGCTGCAGTCAGAGACTGGAACATATGAA
GAATGTGGACAGTCTGCCCACATCTCAGCCCTATTGTCCCCCCACCTATAGCACCGCAGGCTACAGTATG
GACCCTGTCACAGGCTACCAGTATGGGCAGTATGGACAAAGTAAGCCTTGGACGTTCGAAGATCTGATAT
CGGTACCAGTCGACTCTAGAGGATCCCGGGCTGACTACAAAGACCATGACGGTGATTATAAAGATCATGA
CATCGACTACAAGGATGACGATGACAAGTAGTGATCCCGGGTGGCATCCCTGTGACCCCTCCCCAGTGCC
TCTCCTGGCCCTGGAAGTTGCCACTCCAGTGCCCACCAGCCTTGTCCTAATAAAATTAAGTTGCATCATT
TTGTCTGACTAGGTGTCCTTCTATAATATTATGGGGTGGAGGGGGGTGGTATGGAGCAAGGGGCAAGTGG
