[The description below was written by a language model from this plasmid's Addgene catalogue record.]
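Description:
pCMV14/3xFLAG-Pax3 is a mammalian expression plasmid built on the commercial p3XFLAG-CMV-14 backbone (about 6.3 kb without insert). It carries a roughly 1.44 kb mouse Pax3 (Paired Box Gene 3, the gene at the splotch locus) coding insert. The insert was placed by restriction cloning between EcoRI at the 5′ end and BglII at the 3′ end, and both sites remain intact. This puts Pax3 in frame with a C-terminal 3xFLAG epitope supplied by the vector. The Pax3 sequence was derived from an earlier murine Pax3 cDNA plasmid, pBH3.2. As the backbone name indicates, expression is expected to come from the cytomegalovirus immediate-early promoter, a strong constitutive promoter in most mammalian cell lines. However, the record includes no feature table, so the promoter, polyadenylation signal and origin of replication are not individually documented.

In bacteria the plasmid is maintained under ampicillin selection and is listed as low copy. In mammalian cells a neomycin resistance marker allows G418 selection, so the construct can be used for stable line generation as well as transient transfection. The triple FLAG tag lets the expressed protein be detected or captured with anti-FLAG antibodies, without needing a Pax3-specific reagent. This suits western blotting, immunofluorescence, immunoprecipitation and similar assays. The record does not state a specific experimental purpose. A construct of this design is typically used to overexpress tagged Pax3, a paired-box transcription factor, in order to study its expression, interactions or transcriptional activity in cultured mammalian cells.
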