Addgene plasmid #25427: pCMV14/3xFLAG-Pax3
Depositing lab: Jonathan Epstein. Depositing organization: University of Pennsylvania.
Backbone
  Vector backbone: p3XFLAG-CMV-14
  Backbone manufacturer: Sigma
  Backbone size w/o insert (bp): 6310
  Vector type: Mammalian Expression
  Selectable markers: Neomycin (select with G418)
Growth in bacteria
  Bacterial resistance: Ampicillin, 100 μg/mL
  Growth temperature: 37°C
  Growth strain: DH5alpha
  Copy number: Low Copy
Gene/Insert
  Gene/Insert name: Pax3 (alt names: Pax-3; Paired Box Gene 3)
  Species: M. musculus (mouse)
  Insert size (bp): 1440
  GenBank ID: NT_039173
  Entrez Gene: Pax3 (a.k.a. Pax-3, Sp, Splchl2, splotch)
  Tag / fusion protein: 3XFLAG (C terminal on insert)
  Cloning method: Restriction Enzyme; 5′ cloning site EcoR1 (not destroyed); 3′ cloning site BglII (not destroyed)
  Sequencing primers: 5′ n/a
Resource information
  A portion of this plasmid was derived from a plasmid made by: The Pax3 insert was derived from pBH3.2 Pax3 plasmid from Martyn Goulding, Max Plank Institute (Goulding MD, Chalepakis G, Deutsch U, Erselius JR, Gruss P. Pax-3, a novel murine DNA binding protein expressed during early neurogenesis. EMBO J. 1991 10(5):1135-47).
Terms and licenses: Academic/Nonprofit Terms; Industry Terms: Not Available to Industry
How to cite: pCMV14/3xFLAG-Pax3 was a gift from Jonathan Epstein (Addgene plasmid # 25427 ; http://n2t.net/addgene:25427 ; RRID:Addgene_25427)
